>Addgene plasmid #89470 | VN-alpha Synuclein | addgene full sequence | sequence record 177029 | Addgene NGS Result
CTCCCGATCCCCTATGGTGCACTCTCAGTACAATCTGCTCTGATGCCGCATAGTTAAGCCAGTATCTGCT
CCCTGCTTGTGTGTTGGAGGTCGCTGAGTAGTGCGCGAGCAAAATTTAAGCTACAACAAGGCAAGGCTTG
ACCGACAATTGCATGAAGAATCTGCTTAGGGTTAGGCGTTTTGCGCTGCTTCGCGATGTACGGGCCAGAT
ATACGCGTTGACATTGATTATTGACTAGTTATTAATAGTAATCAATTACGGGGTCATTAGTTCATAGCCC
ATATATGGAGTTCCGCGTTACATAACTTACGGTAAATGGCCCGCCTGGCTGACCGCCCAACGACCCCCGC
CCATTGACGTCAATAATGACGTATGTTCCCATAGTAACGCCAATAGGGACTTTCCATTGACGTCAATGGG
TGGAGTATTTACGGTAAACTGCCCACTTGGCAGTACATCAAGTGTATCATATGCCAAGTACGCCCCCTAT
TGACGTCAATGACGGTAAATGGCCCGCCTGGCATTATGCCCAGTACATGACCTTATGGGACTTTCCTACT
TGGCAGTACATCTACGTATTAGTCATCGCTATTACCATGGTGATGCGGTTTTGGCAGTACATCAATGGGC
GTGGATAGCGGTTTGACTCACGGGGATTTCCAAGTCTCCACCCCATTGACGTCAATGGGAGTTTGTTTTG
GCACCAAAATCAACGGGACTTTCCAAAATGTCGTAACAACTCCGCCCCATTGACGCAAATGGGCGGTAGG
CGTGTACGGTGGGAGGTCTATATAAGCAGAGCTCTCTGGCTAACTAGAGAACCCACTGCTTACTGGCTTA
TCGAAATTAATACGACTCACTATAGGGAGACCCAAGCTGGCTAGCACCATGGTGAGCAAGGGCGAGGAGC
TGTTCACCGGGGTGGTGCCCATCCTGGTCGAGCTGGACGGCGACGTAAACGGCCACAAGTTCAGCGTGTC
CGGCGAGGGCGAGGGCGATGCCACCTACGGCAAGCTGACCCTGAAGCTGATCTGCACCACCGGCAAGCTG
CCCGTGCCCTGGCCCACCCTCGTGACCACCCTGGGCTACGGCCTGCAGTGCTTCGCCCGCTACCCCGACC
ACATGAAGCAGCACGACTTCTTCAAGTCCGCCATGCCCGAAGGCTACGTCCAGGAGCGCACCATCTTCTT
CAAGGACGACGGCAACTACAAGACCCGCGCCGAGGTGAAGTTCGAGGGCGACACCCTGGTGAACCGCATC
GAGCTGAAGGGCATCGACTTCAAGGAGGACGGCAACATCCTGGGGCACAAGCTGGAGTACAACTACAACA
GCCACAACGTCTATATCACCGCCGACAAGCAAATCGATGGTGGCGGTGGCTCTGGAGGTGGTGGGTCCCT
TAAGGATGTATTCATGAAAGGACTTTCAAAGGCCAAGGAGGGAGTTGTGGCTGCTGCTGAGAAAACCAAA
CAGGGTGTGGCAGAAGCAGCAGGAAAGACAAAAGAG
[192 nt withheld, positions 1507-1698]
TTGGGCAAGAATGAAGAAGGAGCCCCACAGGAAGGAATTCTGGAAGATATGCCTGTGGATCCTGACAATG
AGGCTTATGAAATGCCTTCTGAGGAAGGGTATCAAGACTACGAACCTGAAGCCTAGTAACTCGAGTCTAG
AGGGCCCGTTTAAACCCGCTGATCAGCCTCGACTGTGCCTTCTAGTTGCCAGCCATCTGTTGTTTGCCCC
TCCCCCGTGCCTTCCTTGACCCTGGAAGGTGCCACTCCCACTGTCCTTTCCTAATAAAATGAGGAAATTG
CATCGCATTGTCTGAGTAGGTGTCATTCTATTCTGGGGGGTGGGGTGGGGCAGGACAGCAAGGGGGAGGA
TTGGGAAGACAATAGCAGGCATGCTGGGGATGCGGTGGGCTCTATGGCTTCTGAGGCGGAAAGAACCAGC
TGGGGCTCTAGGGGGTATCCCC
[124 nt withheld, positions 2141-2264]
C
[91 nt withheld, positions 2266-2356]
A
[49 nt withheld, positions 2358-2406]
CCTTTGACGTTGGAGTCCACGTTCTTT
[37 nt withheld, positions 2434-2470]
ACCCTATCTCGGTCTATTCTTTTGATTTATAAGGGATTTTGCCGATTTCGGCCTATTGGTTAAAAAATGA
GCTGATTTAACAAAAATTTAACGCGAATTAATTCTGTGGAATGTGTGTCAGTTAGGGTGTGGAAAGTCCC
CAGGCTCCCCAGCAGGCAGAAGTATGCAAAGCATGCATCTCAATTAGTCAGCAACCAGGTGTGGAAAGTC
CCCAGGCTCCCCAGCAGGCAGAAGTATGCAAAGCATGCATCTCAATTAGTCAGCAACCATAGTCCCGCCC
CTAACTCCGCCCATCCCGCCCCTAACTCCGCCCAGTTCCGCCCATTCTCCGCCCCATGGCTGACTAATTT
TTTTTATTTATGCAGAGGCCGAGGCCGCCTCTGCCTCTGAGCTATTCCAGAAGTAGTGAGGAGGCTTTTT
TGGAGGCCTAGGCTTTTGCAAAAAGCTCCCGGGAGCTTGTATATCCATTTTCGGATCTGATCAAGAGACA
GGATGAGGATCGTTTCGCATGATTGAACAAGATGGATTGCACGCAGGTTCTCCGGCCGCTTGGGTGGAGA
GGCTATTCGGCTATGACTGGGCACAACAGACAATCGGCTGCTCTGATGCCGCCGTGTTCCGGCTGTCAGC
GCAGGGGCGCCCGGTTCTTTTTGTCAAGACCGACCTGTCCGGTGCCCTGAATGAACTGCAGGACGAGGCA
GCGCGGCTATCGTGGCTGGCCACGACGGGCGTTCCTTGCGCAGCTGTGCTCGACGTTGTCACTGAAGCGG
GAAGGGACTGGCTGCTATTGGGCGAAGTGCCGGGGCAGGATCTCCTGTCATCTCACCTTGCTCCTGCCGA
GAAAGTATCCATCATGGCTGATGCAATGCGGCGGCTGCATACGCTTGATCCGGCTACCTGCCCATTCGAC
CACCAAGCGAAACATCGCATCGAGCGAGCACGTACTCGGATGGAAGCCGGTCTTGTCGATCAGGATGATC
TGGACGAAGAGCATCAGGGGCTCGCGCCAGCCGAACTGTTCGCCAGGCTCAAGGCGCGCATGCCCGACGG
CGAGGATCTCGTCGTGACCCATGGCGATGCCTGCTTGCCGAATATCATGGTGGAAAATGGCCGCTTTTCT
GGATTCATCGACTGTGGCCGGCTGGGTGTGGCGGACCGCTATCAGGACATAGCGTTGGCTACCCGTGATA
TTGCTGAAGAGCTTGGCGGCGAATGGGCTGACCGCTTCCTCGTGCTTTACGGTATCGCCGCTCCCGATTC
GCAGCGCATCGCCTTCTATCGCCTTCTTGACGAGTTCTTCTGAGCGGGACTCTGGGGTTCGAAATGACCG
ACCAAGCGACGCCCAACCTGCCATCACGAGATTTCGATTCCACCGCCGCCTTCTATGAAAGGTTGGGCTT
CGGAATCGTTTTCCGGGACGCCGGCTGGATGATCCTCCAGCGCGGGGATCTCATGCTGGAGTTCTTCGCC
CACCCCAACTTGTTTATTGCAGCTTATAATGGTTACAAATAAAGCAATAGCATCACAAATTTCACAAATA
AAGCATTTTTTTCACTGCATTCTAGTTGTGGTTTGTCCAAACTCATCAATGTATCTTATCATGTCTGTAT
ACCGTCGACCTCTAGCTAGAGCTTGGCGTAATCATGGTCATAGCTGTTTCCTGTGTGAAATTGTTATCCG
CTCACAATTCCACACAACATACGAGCCGGAAGCATAAAGTGTAAAGCCTGGGGTGCCTAATGAGTGAGCT
AACTCACATTAATTGCGTTGCGCTCACTGCCCGCTTTCCAGTCGGGAAACCTGTCGTGCCAGCTGCATTA
ATGAATCGGCCAACGCGCGGGGAGAGGCGGTTTGCGTATTGGGCGCTCTTCCGCTTCCTCGCTCACTGAC
TCGCTGCGCTCGGTCGTTCGGCTGCGGCGAGCGGTATCAGCTCACTCAAAGGCGGTAATACGGTTATCCA
CAGAATCAGGGGATAACGCAGGAAAGAACATGTGAGCAAAAGGCCAGCAAAAGGCCAGGAACCGTAAAAA
GGCCGCGTTGCTGGCGTTTTTCCATAGGCTCCGCCCCCCTGACGAGCATCACAAAAATCGACGCTCAAGT
CAGAGGTGGCGAAACCCGACAGGACTATAAAGATACCAGGCGTTTCCCCCTGGAAGCTCCCTCGTGCGCT
CTCCTGTTCCGACCCTGCCGCTTACCGGATACCTGTCCGCCTTTCTCCCTTCGGGAAGCGTGGCGCTTTC
TCATAGCTCACGCTGTAGGTATCTCAGTTCGGTGTAGGTCGTTCGCTCCAAGCTGGGCTGTGTGCACGAA
CCCCCCGTTCAGCCCGACCGCTGCGCCTTATCCGGTAACTATCGTCTTGAGTCCAACCCGGTAAGACACG
ACTTATCGCCACTGGCAGCAGCCACTGGTAACAGGATTAGCAGAGCGAGGTATGTAGGCGGTGCTACAGA
GTTCTTGAAGTGGTGGCCTAACTACGGCTACACTAGAAGAACAGTATTTGGTATCTGCGCTCTGCTGAAG
CCAGTTACCTTCGGAAAAAGAGTTGGTAGCTCTTGATCCGGCAAACAAACCACCGCTGGTAGCGGTGGTT
TTTTTGTTTGCAAGCAGCAGATTACGCGCAGAAAAAAAGGATCTCAAGAAGATCCTTTGATCTTTTCTAC
GGGGTCTGACGCTCAGTGGAACGAAAACTCACGTTAAGGGATTTTGGTCATGAGATTATCAAAAAGGATC
TTCACCTAGATCCTTTTAAATTAAAAATGAAGTTTTAAATCAATCTAAAGTATATATGAGTAAACTTGGT
CTGACAGTTACCAATGCTTAATCAGTGAGGCACCTATCTCAGCGATCTGTCTATTTCGTTCATCCATAGT
TGCCTGACTCCCCGTCGTGTAGATAACTACGATACGGGAGGGCTTACCATCTGGCCCCAGTGCTGCAATG
ATACCGCGAGACCCACGCTCACCGGCTCCAGATTTATCAGCAATAAACCAGCCAGCCGGAAGGGCCGAGC
GCAGAAGTGGTCCTGCAACTTTATCCGCCTCCATCCAGTCTATTAATTGTTGCCGGGAAGCTAGAGTAAG
TAGTTCGCCAGTTAATAGTTTGCGCAACGTTGTTGCCATTGCTACAGGCATCGTGGTGTCACGCTCGTCG
TTTGGTATGGCTTCATTCAGCTCCGGTTCCCAACGATCAAGGCGAGTTACATGATCCCCCATGTTGTGCA
AAAAAGCGGTTAGCTCCTTCGGTCCTCCGATCGTTGTCAGAAGTAAGTTGGCCGCAGTGTTATCACTCAT
GGTTATGGCAGCACTGCATAATTCTCTTACTGTCATGCCATCCGTAAGATGCTTTTCTGTGACTGGTGAG
TACTCAACCAAGTCATTCTGAGAATAGTGTATGCGGCGACCGAGTTGCTCTTGCCCGGCGTCAATACGGG
ATAATACCGCGCCACATAGCAGAACTTTAAAAGTGCTCATCATTGGAAAACGTTCTTCGGGGCGAAAACT
CTCAAGGATCTTACCGCTGTTGAGATCCAGTTCGATGTAACCCACTCGTGCACCCAACTGATCTTCAGCA
TCTTTTACTTTCACCAGCGTTTCTGGGTGAGCAAAAACAGGAAGGCAAAATGCCGCAAAAAAGGGAATAA
GGGCGACACGGAAATGTTGAATACTCATACTCTTCCTTTTTCAATATTATTGAAGCATTTATCAGGGTTA
TTGTCTCATGAGCGGATACATATTTGAATGTATTTAGAAAAATAAACAAATAGGGGTTCCGCGCACATTT
CCCCGAAAAGTGCCACCTGACGTCGACGGATCGGGAGAT
Features (pLannotate 1.2.2; 21 found; start..end, strand, type, name):
     13..65      -  misc_feature   bom (fragment): basis of mobility region from pBR322
    220..599     +  enhancer       CMV enhancer: human cytomegalovirus immediate early enhancer
    600..803     +  promoter       CMV promoter: human cytomegalovirus (CMV) immediate early promoter
    799..832     +  LTR            5' LTR (truncated) (fragment): truncated 5' long terminal repeat (LTR) from HIV-1
    848..866     +  promoter       T7 promoter: promoter for bacteriophage T7 RNA polymerase
    889..1353    +  CDS            VN155(I152L): improved N-terminal fragment of mVenus for use in bimolecular fluorescence complementation (BiFC) (Kodama and Hu, 2010)
   1405..1821    +  CDS            SNCA (sequence partly withheld): SYUA_HUMAN - Also known as NACP, PARK1. Experimental evidence at protein level: Swiss-Prot protein existence level 1. Neuronal protein that plays several roles in synaptic activity such as regulation of synaptic vesicle trafficking and subsequent neurotransmitter release. Participates as a monomer in synaptic vesicle exocytosis by enhancing vesicle priming, fusion and dilation of exocytotic fusion pores (PubMed:28288128, PubMed:30404828). Mechanistically, acts by increasing local Ca(2+) release from microdomains which is essential for the enhancement of ATP-induced exocytosis (PubMed:30404828)
   1871..2095    +  polyA_signal   bGH poly(A) signal: bovine growth hormone polyadenylation signal
   2099..2120    +  promoter       SV40 promoter (fragment): SV40 enhancer and early promoter
   2141..2569    +  rep_origin     f1 ori (sequence partly withheld): f1 bacteriophage origin of replication; arrow indicates direction of (+) strand synthesis
   2583..2912    +  promoter       SV40 promoter: SV40 enhancer and early promoter
   2979..3770    +  CDS            neo: KKA2_KLEPN - Also known as kan, nptII. Experimental evidence at protein level: Swiss-Prot protein existence level 1. Resistance to kanamycin, neomycin, paromomycin, ribostamycin, butirosin and gentamicin B. From Klebsiella pneumoniae.
   3794..3952    +  CDS            ble (fragment): BLE_KLEPN - Experimental evidence at protein level: Swiss-Prot protein existence level 1. Binding protein with a strong affinity to the bleomycin family of antibiotics. Binds to CL990; an antimitotic-antibiotic compound. From Klebsiella pneumoniae.
   3947..4068    +  polyA_signal   SV40 poly(A) signal: SV40 polyadenylation signal
   4141..4157    -  protein_bind   lac operator: The lac repressor binds to the lac operator to inhibit transcription in E. coli. This inhibition can be relieved by adding lactose or isopropyl-β-D-thiogalactopyranoside (IPTG). lac repressor encoded by lacI
   4165..4195    -  promoter       lac promoter: promoter for the E. coli lac operon
   4210..4231    -  protein_bind   CAP binding site: CAP binding activates transcription in the presence of cAMP. E. coli catabolite activator protein
   4244..4336    -  CDS            lacI (fragment): lac repressor; lacI; The lac repressor binds to the lac operator to inhibit transcription in E. coli. This inhibition can be relieved by adding lactose or isopropyl-β-D-thiogalactopyranoside (IPTG).
   4519..5107    -  rep_origin     ori: high-copy-number ColE1/pMB1/pBR322/pUC origin of replication
   5278..6138    -  CDS            AmpR: β-lactamase; bla; confers resistance to ampicillin, carbenicillin, and related antibiotics
   6139..6243    -  promoter       AmpR promoter: bla
