[The description below was written by a language model from this plasmid's Addgene catalogue record and pLannotate feature annotations shown in this document.]
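Description:
VN-alpha Synuclein is a mammalian expression plasmid built on the pcDNA3.1 backbone that produces human alpha-synuclein (SNCA) fused at its N terminus to the N-terminal fragment of the yellow fluorescent protein Venus. In bacteria it is maintained at high copy through a ColE1/pUC-type origin and selected with ampicillin via the AmpR (β-lactamase) cassette. An f1 origin is also present. For mammalian cells, an SV40 early promoter drives a neomycin phosphotransferase gene followed by an SV40 polyadenylation signal, allowing G418 selection of stable transfectants.

The expression cassette consists of the CMV immediate-early enhancer and promoter, a T7 promoter just upstream of the coding region, the Venus N-terminal fragment, a short linker region, the SNCA open reading frame cloned between AflII and XhoI sites, and the bovine growth hormone polyadenylation signal. The annotation software matches the Venus portion to the VN155(I152L) fragment, but this is a similarity-based call, so the exact split point and residue identity should be checked against the sequence. Small annotated fragments, such as a truncated HIV-1 LTR, ble and lacI pieces, are likely backbone remnants or short similarity matches rather than functional elements. The sequenced record is 6,289 nt, slightly shorter than the catalogue total of 6,366 bp.

The half-Venus tag is non-fluorescent on its own and is designed for bimolecular fluorescence complementation. When co-expressed with a partner carrying the complementary C-terminal Venus fragment, close association of the two fusion proteins reconstitutes fluorescence. In line with the associated publication, the construct is used to visualise alpha-synuclein dimerisation and oligomerisation in living cells.
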