Addgene plasmid #89470: VN-alpha Synuclein
Purpose: expresses human alpha Synuclein fused to the N-terminal part of Venus
Depositing lab: Bradley Hyman & Tiago Outeiro. Depositing organization: Massachusetts General Hospital. Publication: Formation of toxic oligomeric alpha-synuclein species in living cells. Outeiro TF, Putcha P, Tetzlaff JE, Spoelgen R, Koker M, Carvalho F, Hyman BT, McLean PJ. PLoS One. 2008 Apr 2;3(4):e1867. doi: 10.1371/journal.pone.0001867. PubMed 18382657.
Backbone
  Vector backbone: pcDNA3.1
  Backbone size w/o insert (bp): 5943
  Total vector size (bp): 6366
  Vector type: Mammalian Expression
  Selectable markers: Neomycin (select with G418)
Growth in bacteria
  Bacterial resistance: Ampicillin, 100 μg/mL
  Growth temperature: 37°C
  Growth strain: DH5alpha
  Copy number: High Copy
Gene/Insert
  Gene/Insert name: SNCA
  Species: H. sapiens (human)
  Insert size (bp): 423
  GenBank ID: NM_000345
  Entrez Gene: SNCA (a.k.a. NACP, PARK1, PARK4, PD1)
  Promoter: CMV
  Tag / fusion protein: N-terminal part of Venus (N terminal on backbone)
  Cloning method: Restriction Enzyme; 5′ cloning site AflII (not destroyed); 3′ cloning site XhoI (not destroyed)
  Sequencing primers: 5′ T7; 3′ bGH
Terms and licenses: Academic/Nonprofit Terms; Industry Terms: Not Available to Industry
How to cite: VN-alpha Synuclein was a gift from Bradley Hyman & Tiago Outeiro (Addgene plasmid # 89470 ; http://n2t.net/addgene:89470 ; RRID:Addgene_89470)
